>Addgene plasmid #97081 | pX330-NEAT1pr_v1 | addgene partial sequence | sequence record 189439 | Addgene Partial NGS Result
CGCTGCCTTCGCCCCGTGCCCCGCTCCGCCGCCGCCTCGCGCCGCCCGCCCCGGCTCTGACTGACCGCGT
TACTCCCACAGGTGAGCGGGCGGGACGGCCCTTCTCCTCCGGGCTGTAATTAGCTGAGCAAGAGGTAAGG
GTTTAAGGGATGGTTGGTTGGTGGGGTATTAATGTTTAATTACCTGGAGCACCTGCCTGAAATCACTTTT
TTTCAGGTTGGACCGGTGCCACCATGGACTATAAGGACCACGACGGAGACTACAAGGATCATGATATTGA
TTACAAAGACGATGACGATAAGATGGCCCCAAAGAAGAAGCGGAAGGTCGGTATCCACGGAGTCCCAGCA
GCCGACAAGAAGTACAGCATCGGCCTGGACATCGGCACCAACTCTGTGGGCTGGGCCGTGATCACCGACG
AGTACAAGGTGCCCAGCAAGAAATTCAAGGTGCTGGGCAACACCGACCGGCACAGCATCAAGAAGAACCT
GATCGGAGCCCTGCTGTTCGACAGCGGCGAAACAGCCGAGGCCACCCGGCTGAAGAGAACCGCCAGAAGA
AGATACACCAGACGGAAGAACCGGATCTGCTATCTGCAAGAGATCTTCAGCAACGAGATGGCCAAGGTGG
ACGACAGCTTCTTCCACAGACTGGAAGAGTCCTTCCTGGTGGAAGAGGATAAGAAGCACGAGCGGCACCC
CATCTTCGGCAACATCGTGGACGAGGTGGCCTACCACGAGAAGTACCCCACCATCTACCACCTGAGAAAG
AAACTGGTGGACAGCACCGACAAGGCCGACCTGCGGCTGATCTATCTGGCCCTGGCCCACATGATCAAGT
TCCGGGGCCACTTCCTGATCGAGGGCGACCTGAACCCCGACAACAGCGACGTGGACAAGCTGTTCATCCA
GCTGGTGCAGACCTACAACCAGCTGTTCGAGGAAAACCCCATCAACGCCAGCGGCGTGGACGCCAAGGCC
ATCCTGTCTGCCAGACTGAGCAAGAGCAGACGGCTGGAAAATCTGATCGCCCAGCTGCCCGGCGAGAAGA
AGAATGGCCTGTTCGGAAACCTGATTGCCCTGAGCCTGGGCCTGACCCCCAACTTCAAGAGCAACTTCGA
CCTGGCCGAGGATGCCAAACTGCAGCTGAGCAAGGACACCTACGACGACGACCTGGACAACCTGCTGGCC
CAGATCGGCGACCAGTACGCCGACCTGTTTCTGGCCGCCAAGAACCTGTCCGACGCCATCCTGCTGAGCG
ACATCCTGAGAGTGAACACCGAGATCACCAAGGCCCCCCTGAGCGCCTCTATGATCAAGAGATACGACGA
GCACCACCAGGACCTGACCCTGCTGAAAGCTCTCGTGCGGCAGCAGCTGCCTGAGAAGTACAAAGAGATT
TTCTTCGACCAGAGCAAGAACGGCTACGCCGGCTACATTGACGGCGGAGCCAGCCAGGAAGAGTTCTACA
AGTTCATCAAGCCCATCCTGGAAAAGATGGACGGCACCGAGGAACTGCTCGTGAAGCTGAACAGAGAGGA
CCTGCTGCGGAAGCAGCGGACCTTCGACAACGGCAGCATCCCCCACCAGATCCACCTGGGAGAGCTGCAC
GCCATTCTGCGGCGGCAGGAAGATTTTTACCCATTCCTGAAGGACAACCGGGAAAAGATCGAGAAGATCC
TGACCTTCCGCATCCCCTACTACGTGGGCCCTCTGGCCAGGGGAAACAGCAGATTCGCCTGGATGACCAG
AAAGAGCGAGGAAACCATCACCCCCTGGAACTTCGAGGAAGTGGTGGACAAGGGCGCTTCCGCCCAGAGC
TTCATCGAGCGGATGACCAACTTCGATAAGAACCTGCCCAACGAGAAGGTGCTGCCCAAGCACAGCCTGC
TGTACGAGTACTTCACCGTGTATAACGAGCTGACCAAAGTGAAATACGTGACCGAGGGAATGAGAAAGCC
CGCCTTCCTGAGCGGCGAGCAGAAAAAGGCCATCGTGGACCTGCTGTTCAAGACCAACCGGAAAGTGACC
GTGAAGCAGCTGAAAGAGGACTACTTCAAGAAAATCGAGTGCTTCGACTCCGTGGAAATCTCCGGCGTGG
AAGATCGGTTCAACGCCTCCCTGGGCACATACCACGATCTGCTGAAAATTATCAAGGACAAGGACTTCCT
GGACAATGAGGAAAACGAGGACATTCTGGAAGATATCGTGCTGACCCTGACACTGTTTGAGGACAGAGAG
ATGATCGAGGAACGGCTGAAAACCTATGCCCACCTGTTCGACGACAAAGTGATGAAGCAGCTGAAGCGGC
GGAGATACACCGGCTGGGGCAGGCTGAGCCGGAAGCTGATCAACGGCATCCGGGACAAGCAGTCCGGCAA
GACAATCCTGGATTTCCTGAAGTCCGACGGCTTCGCCAACAGAAACTTCATGCAGCTGATCCACGACGAC
AGCCTGACCTTTAAAGAGGACATCCAGAAAGCCCAGGTGTCCGGCCAGGGCGATAGCCTGCACGAGCACA
TTGCCAATCTGGCCGGCAGCCCCGCCATTAAGAAGGGCATCCTGCAGACAGTGAAGGTGGTGGACGAGCT
CGTGAAAGTGATGGGCCGGCACAAGCCCGAGAACATCGTGATCGAAATGGCCAGAGAGAACCAGACCACC
CAGAAGGGACAGAAGAACAGCCGCGAGAGAATGAAGCGGATCGAAGAGGGCATCAAAGAGCTGGGCAGCC
AGATCCTGAAAGAACACCCCGTGGAAAACACCCAGCTGCAGAACGAGAAGCTGTACCTGTACTACCTGCA
GAATGGGCGGGATATGTACGTGGACCAGGAACTGGACATCAACCGGCTGTCCGACTACGATGTGGACCAT
ATCGTGCCTCAGAGCTTTCTGAAGGACGACTCCATCGACAACAAGGTGCTGACCAGAAGCGACAAGAACC
GGGGCAAGAGCGACAACGTGCCCTCCGAAGAGGTCGTGAAGAAGATGAAGAACTACTGGCGGCAGCTGCT
GAACGCCAAGCTGATTACCCAGAGAAAGTTCGACAATCTGACCAAGGCCGAGAGAGGCGGCCTGAGCGAA
CTGGATAAGGCCGGCTTCATCAAGAGACAGCTGGTGGAAACCCGGCAGATCACAAAGCACGTGGCACAGA
TCCTGGACTCCCGGATGAACACTAAGTACGACGAGAATGACAAGCTGATCCGGGAAGTGAAAGTGATCAC
CCTGAAGTCCAAGCTGGTGTCCGATTTCCGGAAGGATTTCCAGTTTTACAAAGTGCGCGAGATCAACAAC
TACCACCACGCCCACGACGCCTACCTGAACGCCGTCGTGGGAACCGCCCTGATCAAAAAGTACCCTAAGC
TGGAAAGCGAGTTCGTGTACGGCGACTACAAGGTGTACGACGTGCGGAAGATGATCGCCAAGAGCGAGCA
GGAAATCGGCAAGGCTACCGCCAAGTACTTCTTCTACAGCAACATCATGAACTTTTTCAAGACCGAGATT
ACCCTGGCCAACGGCGAGATCCGGAAGCGGCCTCTGATCGAGACAAACGGCGAAACCGGGGAGATCGTGT
GGGATAAGGGCCGGGATTTTGCCACCGTGCGGAAAGTGCTGAGCATGCCCCAAGTGAATATCGTGAAAAA
GACCGAGGTGCAGACAGGCGGCTTCAGCAAAGAGTCTATCCTGCCCAAGAGGAACAGCGATAAGCTGATC
GCCAGAAAGAAGGACTGGGACCCTAAGAAGTACGGCGGCTTCGACAGCCCCACCGTGGCCTATTCTGTGC
TGGTGGTGGCCAAAGTGGAAAAGGGCAAGTCCAAGAAACTGAAGAGTGTGAAAGAGCTGCTGGGGATCAC
CATCATGGAAAGAAGCAGCTTCGAGAAGAATCCCATCGACTTTCTGGAAGCCAAGGGCTACAAAGAAGTG
AAAAAGGACCTGATCATCAAGCTGCCTAAGTACTCCCTGTTCGAGCTGGAAAACGGCCGGAAGAGAATGC
TGGCCTCTGCCGGCGAACTGCAGAAGGGAAACGAACTGGCCCTGCCCTCCAAATATGTGAACTTCCTGTA
CCTGGCCAGCCACTATGAGAAGCTGAAGGGCTCCCCCGAGGATAATGAGCAGAAACAGCTGTTTGTGGAA
CAGCACAAGCACTACCTGGACGAGATCATCGAGCAGATCAGCGAGTTCTCCAAGAGAGTGATCCTGGCCG
ACGCTAATCTGGACAAAGTGCTGTCCGCCTACAACAAGCACCGGGATAAGCCCATCAGAGAGCAGGCCGA
GAATATCATCCACCTGTTTACCCTGACCAATCTGGGAGCCCCTGCCGCCTTCAAGTACTTTGACACCACC
ATCGACCGGAAGAGGTACACCAGCACCAAAGAGGTGCTGGACGCCACCCTGATCCACCAGAGCATCACCG
GCCTGTACGAGACACGGATCGACCTGTCTCAGCTGGGAGGCGACAAAAGGCCGGCGGCCACGAAAAAGGC
CGGCCAGGCAAAAAAGAAAAAGTAAGAATTCCTAGAGCTCGCTGATCAGCCTCGACTGTGCCTTCTAGTT
GCCAGCCATCTGTTGTTTGCCCCTCCCCCGTGCCTTCCTTGACCCTGGAAGGTGCCACTCCCACTGTCCT
TTCCTAATAAAATGAGGAAATTGCATCGCATTGTCTGAGTAGGTGTCATTCTATTCTGGGGGGTGGGGTG
GGGCAGGACAGCAAGGGGGAGGATTGGGAAGAGAATAGCAGGCATGCTGGGGAGCGGCCGCAGGAACCCC
TAGTGATGGAGTTGGCCACTCCCTCTCTGCGCGCTCGCTCGCTCACTGAGGCCGGGCGACCAAAGGTCGC
CCGACGCCCGGGCTTTGCCCGGGCGGCCTCAGTGAGCGAGCGAGCGCGCAGCTGCCTGCAGGGGCGCCTG
ATGCGGTATTTTCTCCTTACGCATCTGTGCGGTATTTCACACCGCATA
[95 nt withheld, positions 4949-5043]
T
[46 nt withheld, positions 5045-5090]
C
[141 nt withheld, positions 5092-5232]
CCTTTGACGTTGGAGTCCACGTTCTTT
[37 nt withheld, positions 5260-5296]
ACTCTATCTCGGGCTATTCTTTTGATTTATAAGGGATTTTGCCGATTTCGGTCTATTGGTTAAAAAATGA
GCTGATTTAACAAAAATTTAACGCGAATTTTAACAAAATATTAACGTTTACAATTTTATGGTGCACTCTC
AGTACAATCTGCTCTGATGCCGCATAGTTAAGCCAGCCCCGACACCCGCCAACACCCGCTGACGCGCCCT
GACGGGCTTGTCTGCTCCCGGCATCCGCTTACAGACAAGCTGTGACCGTCTCCGGGAGCTGCATGTGTCA
GAGGTTTTCACCGTCATCACCGAAACGCGCGAGACGAAAGGGCCTCGTGATACGCCTATTTTTATAGGTT
AATGTCATGATAATAATGGTTTCTTAGACGTCAGGTGGCACTTTTCGGGGAAATGTGCGCGGAACCCCTA
TTTGTTTATTTTTCTAAATACATTCAAATATGTATCCGCTCATGAGACAATAACCCTGATAAATGCTTCA
ATAATATTGAAAAAGGAAGAGTATGAGTATTCAACATTTCCGTGTCGCCCTTATTCCCTTTTTTGCGGCA
TTTTGCCTTCCTGTTTTTGCTCACCCAGAAACGCTGGTGAAAGTAAAAGATGCTGAAGATCAGTTGGGTG
CACGAGTGGGTTACATCGAACTGGATCTCAACAGCGGTAAGATCCTTGAGAGTTTTCGCCCCGAAGAACG
TTTTCCAATGATGAGCACTTTTAAAGTTCTGCTATGTGGCGCGGTATTATCCCGTATTGACGCCGGGCAA
GAGCAACTCGGTCGCCGCATACACTATTCTCAGAATGACTTGGTTGAGTACTCACCAGTCACAGAAAAGC
ATCTTACGGATGGCATGACAGTAAGAGAATTATGCAGTGCTGCCATAACCATGAGTGATAACACTGCGGC
CAACTTACTTCTGACAACGATCGGAGGACCGAAGGAGCTAACCGCTTTTTTGCACAACATGGGGGATCAT
GTAACTCGCCTTGATCGTTGGGAACCGGAGCTGAATGAAGCCATACCAAACGACGAGCGTGACACCACGA
TGCCTGTAGCAATGGCAACAACGTTGCGCAAACTATTAACTGGCGAACTACTTACTCTAGCTTCCCGGCA
ACAATTAATAGACTGGATGGAGGCGGATAAAGTTGCAGGACCACTTCTGCGCTCGGCCCTTCCGGCTGGC
TGGTTTATTGCTGATAAATCTGGAGCCGGTGAGCGTGGAAGCCGCGGTATCATTGCAGCACTGGGGCCAG
ATGGTAAGCCCTCCCGTATCGTAGTTATCTACACGACGGGGAGTCAGGCAACTATGGATGAACGAAATAG
ACAGATCGCTGAGATAGGTGCCTCACTGATTAAGCATTGGTAACTGTCAGACCAAGTTTACTCATATATA
CTTTAGATTGATTTAAAACTTCATTTTTAATTTAAAAGGATCTAGGTGAAGATCCTTTTTGATAATCTCA
TGACCAAAATCCCTTAACGTGAGTTTTCGTTCCACTGAGCGTCAGACCCCGTAGAAAAGATCAAAGGATC
TTCTTGAGATCCTTTTTTTCTGCGCGTAATCTGCTGCTTGCAAACAAAAAAACCACCGCTACCAGCGGTG
GTTTGTTTGCCGGATCAAGAGCTACCAACTCTTTTTCCGAAGGTAACTGGCTTCAGCAGAGCGCAGATAC
CAAATACTGTTCTTCTAGTGTAGCCGTAGTTAGGCCACCACTTCAAGAACTCTGTAGCACCGCCTACATA
CCTCGCTCTGCTAATCCTGTTACCAGTGGCTGCTGCCAGTGGCGATAAGTCGTGTCTTACCGGGTTGGAC
TCAAGACGATAGTTACCGGATAAGGCGCAGCGGTCGGGCTGAACGGGGGGTTCGTGCACACAGCCCAGCT
TGGAGCGAACGACCTACACCGAACTGAGATACCTACAGCGTGAGCTATGAGAAAGCGCCACGCTTCCCGA
AGGGAGAAAGGCGGACAGGTATCCGGTAAGCGGCAGGGTCGGAACAGGAGAGCGCACGAGGGAGCTTCCA
GGGGGAAACGCCTGGTATCTTTATAGTCCTGTCGGGTTTCGCCACCTCTGACTTGAGCGTCGATTTTTGT
GATGCTCGTCAGGGGGGCGGAGCCTATGGAAAAACGCCAGCAACGCGGCCTTTTTACGGTTCCTGGCCTT
TTGCTGGCCTTTTGCTCACATGTGAGGGCCTATTTCCCATGATTCCTTCATATTTGCATATACGATACAA
GGCTGTTAGAGAGATAATTGGAATTAATTTGACTGTAAACACAAAGATATTAGTACAAAATACGTGACGT
AGAAAGTAATAATTTCTTGGGTAGTTTGCAGTTTTAAAATTATGTTTTAAAATGGACTATCATATGCTTA
CCGTAACTTGAAAGTATTTCGATTTCTTGGCTTTATATATCTTGTGGAAAGGACGAAACACCGGCTATAA
AAGCAAAAGTTGGTTTTAGAGCTAGAAATAGCAAGTTAAAATAAGGCTAGTCCGTTATCAACTTGAAAAA
GTGGCACCGAGTCGGTGCTTTTTTGTTTTAGAGCTAGAAATAGCAAGTTAAAATAAGGCTAGTCCGTTTT
TAGCGCGTGCGCCAATTCTGCAGACAAATGGCTCTAGAGGTACCCGTTACATAACTTACGGTAAATGGCC
CGCCTGGCTGACCGCCCAACGACCCCCGCCCATTGACGTCAATAGTAACGCCAATAGGGACTTTCCATTG
ACGTCAATGGGTGGAGTATTTACGGTAAACTGCCCACTTGGCAGTACATCAAGTGTATCATATGCCAAGT
ACGCCCCCTATTGACGTCAATGACGGTAAATGGCCCGCCTGGCATTGTGCCCAGTACATGACCTTATGGG
ACTTTCCTACTTGGCAGTACATCTACGTATTAGTCATCGCTATTACCATGGTCGAGGTGAGCCCCACGTT
CTGCTTCACTCTCCCCATCTCCCCCCCCTCCCCACCCCCAATTTTGTATTTATTTATTTTTTAATTATTT
TGTGCAGCGATGGGGGCGGGGGG
