[The description below was written by a language model from this plasmid's Addgene catalogue record.]
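Description:
pX330-NEAT1pr_v1 is a CRISPR plasmid built on the pX330 backbone, carrying a single guide RNA directed at the promoter of the human NEAT1 gene, which produces the long non-coding RNA associated with paraspeckles. It is propagated in E. coli as a high-copy plasmid under ampicillin selection. The record does not list a mammalian selection marker or reporter, and no feature table is provided, so backbone elements beyond those named in the catalogue fields cannot be confirmed from this entry.

The insert is a short guide sequence cloned as an oligonucleotide duplex into the BbsI sites of the backbone. Both sites were destroyed by the cloning, as is usual for this type IIS strategy, which places the spacer directly upstream of the sgRNA scaffold. Expression of the guide is driven by the U6 promoter, an RNA polymerase III promoter commonly used for small, precisely initiated transcripts in mammalian cells. The pX330 parent is generally known as an all-in-one design that also expresses a human codon-optimised Streptococcus pyogenes Cas9, so a single transfected plasmid would supply both nuclease and guide, although the Cas9 cassette is not itemised here.

The stated purpose is to create a double-strand break at the NEAT1 promoter in human cells. The associated study used genome editing to functionally dissect NEAT1 and its isoforms. The "v1" in the name suggests it is one of several promoter-targeting guides, though the record does not describe how it was combined with others.
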