Addgene plasmid #97081: pX330-NEAT1pr_v1
Purpose: Encodes an sgRNA that creates a DSB at the promoter of human NEAT1 gene
Depositing lab: Archa Fox. Depositing organization: University of Western Australia. Publication: Functional dissection of NEAT1 using genome editing reveals substantial localisation of the NEAT1_1 isoform outside paraspeckles. Li R, Harvey AR, Hodgetts SI, Fox AH. RNA. 2017 Mar 21. pii: rna.059477.116. doi: 10.1261/rna.059477.116. PubMed 28325845.
Backbone
  Vector backbone: pX330
  Backbone manufacturer: Feng Zhang (Addgene #42230)
  Vector type: CRISPR
Growth in bacteria
  Bacterial resistance: Ampicillin, 100 μg/mL
  Growth temperature: 37°C
  Growth strain: DH5alpha
  Copy number: High Copy
Gene/Insert
  Gene/Insert name: sgRNA NEAT1pr_v1
  gRNA/shRNA sequence: CACCGGCTATAAAAGCAAAAGTTG
  Species: H. sapiens (human)
  Promoter: U6
  Cloning method: Restriction Enzyme; 5′ cloning site BbsI (destroyed during cloning); 3′ cloning site BbsI (destroyed during cloning)
  Sequencing primers: 5′ CATATGCTTACCGTAAC
Terms and licenses: Academic/Nonprofit Terms; Industry Terms: Not Available to Industry
How to cite: pX330-NEAT1pr_v1 was a gift from Archa Fox (Addgene plasmid # 97081 ; http://n2t.net/addgene:97081 ; RRID:Addgene_97081)
